>Addgene plasmid | GFP S2TAG/E17TAG | analyzer sequence | sequence record 124487
GATCTATGATATCGATTTTTATTTGATGCCTGGCAGTTCCCTACTCTCGCATGGGGAGACCCCACACTAC
CATCGGCGCTACGGCGTTTCACTTCTGAGTTCGGCATGGGGTCAGGTGGGACCACCGCGCTACTGCCGCC
AGGCATCTAGATTAAGACCCACTTTCACATTTAAGTTGTTTTTCTAATCCGCATATGATCAATTCAAGGC
CGAATAAGAAGGCTGGCTCTGCACCTTGGTGATCAAATAATTCGATAGCTTGTCGTAATAATGGCGGCAT
ACTATCAGTAGTAGGTGTTTCCCTTTCTTCTTTAGCGACTTGATGCTCTTGATCTTCCAATACGCAACCT
AAAGTAAAATGCCCCACAGCGCTGAGTGCATATAATGCATTCTCTAGTGAAAAACCTTGTTGGCATAAAA
AGGCTAATTGATTTTCGAGAGTTTCATACTGTTTTTCTGTAGGCCGTGTACCTAAATGTACTTTTGCTCC
ATCGCGATGACTTAGTAAAGCACATCTAAAACTTTTAGCGTTATTACGTAAAAAATCTTGCCAGCTTTCC
CCTTCTAAAGGGCAAAAGTGAGTATGGTGCCTATCTAACATCTCAATGGCTAAGGCGTCGAGCAAAGCCC
GCTTATTTTTTACATGCCAATACAATGTAGGCTGCTCTACACCTAGCTTCTGGGCGAGTTTACGGGTTGT
TAAACCTTCGATTCCGACCTCATTAAGCAGCTCTAATGCGCTGTTAATCACTTTACTTTTATCTAATCTG
GACATGTCGAATATAGACGTCGGTCAGTGCGTCCTGCTGATGTGCTCAGTATCTTGTTATCCGCTCACAA
TGTCAATTGTTATCCGCTCACAATTCTCGAGTCCCTATCAGTGATAGAGATTGACATCCCTATCAGTGAT
AGAGATACTGAGCACATCAGCAGGACGCACTGACCGAATTCATTAAAGAGGAGAAAGGTACCATGTAGAA
AGGAGAAGAACTTTTCACTGGAGTTGTCCCAATTCTTGTTTAGTTAGATGGTGATGTTAATGGGCACAAA
TTTTCTGTCAGTGGAGAGGGTGAAGGTGATGCAACATACGGAAAACTTACCCTTAAATTTATTTGCACTA
CTGGAAAACTACCTGTTCCATGGCCAACACTTGTCACTACTTTCTCTTATGGTGTTCAATGCTTTTCCCG
TTATCCGGATCACATGAAACGGCATGACTTTTTCAAGAGTGCCATGCCCGAAGGTTATGTACAGGAACGC
ACTATATCTTTCAAAGATGACGGGAACTACAAGACGCGTGCTGAAGTCAAGTTTGAAGGTGATACCCTTG
TTAATCGTATCGAGTTAAAAGGTATTGATTTTAAAGAAGATGGAAACATTCTCGGACACAAACTCGAATA
CAACTATAACTCACACAATGTATACATCACGGCAGACAAACAAAAGAATGGAATCAAAGCTAACTTCAAA
ATTCGCCACAACATTGAAGATGGATCCGTTCAACTAGCAGACCATTATCAACAAAATACTCCAATTGGCG
ATGGCCCTGTCCTTTTACCAGACAACCATTACCTGTCGACACAATCTGCCCTTTCGAAAGATCCCAACGA
AAAGCGTGACCACATGGTCCTTCTTGAGTTTGTAACTGCTGCTGGGATTACACATGGCATGGATGAGCTC
TACAAACTCGAGCACCACCACCACCACCACTGAAGGGCGAGCTCAATTCAAAGCTTGATCCGGCTGCTAA
CAAAGCCCGAAAGGAAGCTGAGTTGGCTGCTGCCACCGCTGAGCAATAACTAGCATAACCCCTTGGGGCC
TCTAAACGGGTCTTGAGGGGTTTTTTGCTGAAAGGAGGAACTATATCCGGATCTGGCGTAATAGCGAAGA
GGCCCGCACCGATCGCCCTTCCCAACAGTTGCGCAGCCTGAATGGCGAATGGG
[124 nt withheld, positions 1944-2067]
C
[91 nt withheld, positions 2069-2159]
A
[49 nt withheld, positions 2161-2209]
CCTTTGACGTTGGAGTCCACGTTCTTT
[37 nt withheld, positions 2237-2273]
ACCCTATCTCGGTCTATTCTTTTGATTTAGGTGGCACTTTTCGGGGAAATGTGCGCGGAACCCCTATTTG
TTTATTTTTCTAAATACATTCAAATATGTATCCGCTCATGAGACAATAACCCTGATAAATGCTTCAATAA
TATTGAAAAAGGAAGAGTATGAGTATTCAACATTTCCGTGTCGCCCTTATTCCCTTTTTTGCGGCATTTT
GCCTTCCTGTTTTTGCTCACCCAGAAACGCTGGTGAAAGTAAAAGATGCTGAAGATCAGTTGGGTGCACG
AGTGGGTTACATCGAACTGGATCTCAACAGCGGTAAGATCCTTGAGAGTTTTCGCCCCGAAGAACGTTTT
CCAATGATGAGCACTTTTAAAGTTCTGCTATGTGGCGCGGTATTATCCCGTATTGACGCCGGGCAAGAGC
AACTCGGTCGCCGCATACACTATTCTCAGAATGACTTGGTTGAGTACTCACCAGTCACAGAAAAGCATCT
TACGGATGGCATGACAGTAAGAGAATTATGCAGTGCTGCCATAACCATGAGTGATAACACTGCGGCCAAC
TTACTTCTGACAACGATCGGAGGACCGAAGGAGCTAACCGCTTTTTTGCACAACATGGGGGATCATGTAA
CTCGCCTTGATCGTTGGGAACCGGAGCTGAATGAAGCCATACCAAACGACGAGCGTGACACCACGATGCC
TGTAGCAATGGCAACAACGTTGCGCAAACTATTAACTGGCGAACTACTTACTCTAGCTTCCCGGCAACAA
TTAATAGACTGGATGGAGGCGGATAAAGTTGCAGGACCACTTCTGCGCTCGGCCCTTCCGGCTGGCTGGT
TTATTGCTGATAAATCTGGAGCCGGTGAGCGTGGGTCTCGCGGTATCATTGCAGCACTGGGGCCAGATGG
TAAGCCCTCCCGTATCGTAGTTATCTACACGACGGGGAGTCAGGCAACTATGGATGAACGAAATAGACAG
ATCGCTGAGATAGGTGCCTCACTGATTAAGCATTGGTAACTGTCAGACCAAGTTTACTCATATATACTTT
AGATTGATTTAAAACTTCATTTTTAATTTAAAAGGATCTAGGTGAAGATCCTTTTTGATAATCTCATGAC
CAAAATCCCTTAACGTGAGTTTTCGTTCCACTGAGCGTCAGACCCCGTAGAAAAGATCAAAGGATCTTCT
TGAGATCCTTTTTTTCTGCGCGTAATCTGCTGCTTGCAAACAAAAAAACCACCGCTACCAGCGGTGGTTT
GTTTGCCGGATCAAGAGCTACCAACTCTTTTTCCGAAGGTAACTGGCTTCAGCAGAGCGCAGATACCAAA
TACTGTTCTTCTAGTGTAGCCGTAGTTAGGCCACCACTTCAAGAACTCTGTAGCACCGCCTACATACCTC
GCTCTGCTAATCCTGTTACCAGTGGCTGCTGCCAGTGGCGATAAGTCGTGTCTTACCGGGTTGGACTCAA
GACGATAGTTACCGGATAAGGCGCAGCGGTCGGGCTGAACGGGGGGTTCGTGCACACAGCCCAGCTTGGA
GCGAACGACCTACACCGAACTGAGATACCTACAGCGTGAGCTATGAGAAAGCGCCACGCTTCCCGAAGGG
AGAAAGGCGGACAGGTATCCGGTAAGCGGCAGGGTCGGAACAGGAGAGCGCACGAGGGAGCTTCCAGGGG
GAAACGCCTGGTATCTTTATAGTCCTGTCGGGTTTCGCCACCTCTGACTTGAGCGTCGATTTTTGTGATG
CTCGTCAGGGGGGCGGAGCCTATGGAAAAACGCCAGCAACGCGGCCTTTTTACGGTTCCTGGCCTTTTGC
TGGCCTTTTGCTCACATGTTCTTTCCTGCGTTATCCCCTGATTCTGTGGATAACCGTATTACCGCCTTTG
AGTGAGCTGATACCGCTCGCCGCAGCCGAACGACCGAGCGCAGCGAGTCAGTGAGCGAGGAAGCGGAAGA
GCGCCCAATACGCAAACCGCCTCTCCCCGCGCGTTGGCCGATTCATTAATGC
Features (pLannotate 1.2.2; 16 found; start..end, strand, type, name):
     27..142     -  ncRNA          5S rRNA: Accession: RF00001 - 5S ribosomal RNA
    155..775     -  CDS            tetR: TETR2_ECOLX - Experimental evidence at protein level: Swiss-Prot protein existence level 1. TetR is the repressor of the tetracycline resistance element; its N-terminal region forms a helix-turn-helix structure and binds DNA. Binding of tetracycline to TetR reduces the repressor affinity for the tetracycline resistance gene (tetA) promoter operator sites. From Escherichia coli.
    792..824     -  promoter       PLtetO-1 promoter (fragment): modified phage lambda PL promoter with tet operator sites (Lutz and Bujard, 1997)
    824..840     -  protein_bind   lac operator: The lac repressor binds to the lac operator to inhibit transcription in E. coli. This inhibition can be relieved by adding lactose or isopropyl-β-D-thiogalactopyranoside (IPTG). lac repressor encoded by lacI
    847..863     -  protein_bind   lac operator: The lac repressor binds to the lac operator to inhibit transcription in E. coli. This inhibition can be relieved by adding lactose or isopropyl-β-D-thiogalactopyranoside (IPTG). lac repressor encoded by lacI
    872..945     +  promoter       PLtetO-1 promoter: modified phage lambda PL promoter with tet operator sites (Lutz and Bujard, 1997)
    973..1686    +  CDS            &alpha;GFP: &alpha;GFP is a basic (constitutively fluorescent) long stokes shift fluorescent protein published in 1996, derived from Aequorea victoria.
   1693..1710    +  CDS            9xHis (fragment): 9xHis affinity tag
   1743..1792    +  CDS            SET1 (fragment): solubility-enhancement tag derived from T7 phage gene 10B
   1800..1847    +  terminator     T7 terminator: transcription terminator for bacteriophage T7 RNA polymerase
   1873..1939    +  CDS            lacZα (fragment): LacZα fragment of β-galactosidase; lacZ fragment
   1944..2302    +  rep_origin     f1 ori (sequence partly withheld): f1 bacteriophage origin of replication; arrow indicates direction of (+) strand synthesis
   2327..2431    +  promoter       AmpR promoter: bla
   2432..3292    +  CDS            AmpR: β-lactamase; bla; confers resistance to ampicillin, carbenicillin, and related antibiotics
   3463..4051    +  rep_origin     ori: high-copy-number ColE1/pMB1/pBR322/pUC origin of replication
   4234..4285    +  CDS            lacI (fragment): lac repressor; lacI; The lac repressor binds to the lac operator to inhibit transcription in E. coli. This inhibition can be relieved by adding lactose or isopropyl-β-D-thiogalactopyranoside (IPTG).
